>Addgene plasmid #141086 | Antares-SEPLuc | addgene full sequence | sequence record 296862 | Addgene NGS Result
CCCGTTTAAACCCGCTGATCAGCCTCGACTGTGCCTTCTAGTTGCCAGCCATCTGTTGTTTGCCCCTCCC
CCGTGCCTTCCTTGACCCTGGAAGGTGCCACTCCCACTGTCCTTTCCTAATAAAATGAGGAAATTGCATC
GCATTGTCTGAGTAGGTGTCATTCTATTCTGGGGGGTGGGGTGGGGCAGGACAGCAAGGGGGAGGATTGG
GAAGACAATAGCAGGCATGCTGGGGATGCGGTGGGCTCTATGGCTTCTGAGGCGGAAAGAACCAGCTGGG
GCTCTAGGGGGTATCCCC
[124 nt withheld, positions 299-422]
C
[91 nt withheld, positions 424-514]
A
[49 nt withheld, positions 516-564]
CCTTTGACGTTGGAGTCCACGTTCTTT
[37 nt withheld, positions 592-628]
ACCCTATCTCGGTCTATTCTTTTGATTTATAAGGGATTTTGCCGATTTCGGCCTATTGGTTAAAAAATGA
GCTGATTTAACAAAAATTTAACGCGAATTAATTCTGTGGAATGTGTGTCAGTTAGGGTGTGGAAAGTCCC
CAGGCTCCCCAGCAGGCAGAAGTATGCAAAGCATGCATCTCAATTAGTCAGCAACCAGGTGTGGAAAGTC
CCCAGGCTCCCCAGCAGGCAGAAGTATGCAAAGCATGCATCTCAATTAGTCAGCAACCATAGTCCCGCCC
CTAACTCCGCCCATCCCGCCCCTAACTCCGCCCAGTTCCGCCCATTCTCCGCCCCATGGCTGACTAATTT
TTTTTATTTATGCAGAGGCCGAGGCCGCCTCTGCCTCTGAGCTATTCCAGAAGTAGTGAGGAGGCTTTTT
TGGAGGCCTAGGCTTTTGCAAAAAGCTCCCGGGAGCTTGTATATCCATTTTCGGATCTGATCAAGAGACA
GGATGAGGATCGTTTCGCGCGGGACTCTGGGGTTCGAAATGACCGACCAAGCGACGCCCAACCTGCCATC
ACGAGATTTCGATTCCACCGCCGCCTTCTATGAAAGGTTGGGCTTCGGAATCGTTTTCCGGGACGCCGGC
TGGATGATCCTCCAGCGCGGGGATCTCATGCTGGAGTTCTTCGCCCACCCCAACTTGTTTATTGCAGCTT
ATAATGGTTACAAATAAAGCAATAGCATCACAAATTTCACAAATAAAGCATTTTTTTCACTGCATTCTAG
TTGTGGTTTGTCCAAACTCATCAATGTATCTTATCATGTCTGTATACCGTCGACCTCTAGCTAGAGCTTG
GCGTAATCATGGTCATAGCTGTTTCCTGTGTGAAATTGTTATCCGCTCACAATTCCACACAACATACGAG
CCGGAAGCATAAAGTGTAAAGCCTGGGGTGCCTAATGAGTGAGCTAACTCACATTAATTGCGTTGCGCTC
ACTGCCCGCTTTCCAGTCGGGAAACCTGTCGTGCCAGCTGCATTAATGAATCGGCCAACGCGCGGGGAGA
GGCGGTTTGCGTATTGGGCGCTCTTCCGCTTCCTCGCTCACTGACTCGCTGCGCTCGGTCGTTCGGCTGC
GGCGAGCGGTATCAGCTCACTCAAAGGCGGTAATACGGTTATCCACAGAATCAGGGGATAACGCAGGAAA
GAACATGTGAGCAAAAGGCCAGCAAAAGGCCAGGAACCGTAAAAAGGCCGCGTTGCTGGCGTTTTTCCAT
AGGCTCCGCCCCCCTGACGAGCATCACAAAAATCGACGCTCAAGTCAGAGGTGGCGAAACCCGACAGGAC
TATAAAGATACCAGGCGTTTCCCCCTGGAAGCTCCCTCGTGCGCTCTCCTGTTCCGACCCTGCCGCTTAC
CGGATACCTGTCCGCCTTTCTCCCTTCGGGAAGCGTGGCGCTTTCTCATAGCTCACGCTGTAGGTATCTC
AGTTCGGTGTAGGTCGTTCGCTCCAAGCTGGGCTGTGTGCACGAACCCCCCGTTCAGCCCGACCGCTGCG
CCTTATCCGGTAACTATCGTCTTGAGTCCAACCCGGTAAGACACGACTTATCGCCACTGGCAGCAGCCAC
TGGTAACAGGATTAGCAGAGCGAGGTATGTAGGCGGTGCTACAGAGTTCTTGAAGTGGTGGCCTAACTAC
GGCTACACTAGAAGAACAGTATTTGGTATCTGCGCTCTGCTGAAGCCAGTTACCTTCGGAAAAAGAGTTG
GTAGCTCTTGATCCGGCAAACAAACCACCGCTGGTAGCGGTGGTTTTTTTGTTTGCAAGCAGCAGATTAC
GCGCAGAAAAAAAGGATCTCAAGAAGATCCTTTGATCTTTTCTACGGGGTCTGACGCTCAGTGGAACGAA
AACTCACGTTAAGGGATTTTGGTCATGAGATTATCAAAAAGGATCTTCACCTAGATCCTTTTAAATTAAA
AATGAAGTTTTAAATCAATCTAAAGTATATATGAGTAAACTTGGTCTGACAGTTACCAATGCTTAATCAG
TGAGGCACCTATCTCAGCGATCTGTCTATTTCGTTCATCCATAGTTGCCTGACTCCCCGTCGTGTAGATA
ACTACGATACGGGAGGGCTTACCATCTGGCCCCAGTGCTGCAATGATACCGCGAGACCCACGCTCACCGG
CTCCAGATTTATCAGCAATAAACCAGCCAGCCGGAAGGGCCGAGCGCAGAAGTGGTCCTGCAACTTTATC
CGCCTCCATCCAGTCTATTAATTGTTGCCGGGAAGCTAGAGTAAGTAGTTCGCCAGTTAATAGTTTGCGC
AACGTTGTTGCCATTGCTACAGGCATCGTGGTGTCACGCTCGTCGTTTGGTATGGCTTCATTCAGCTCCG
GTTCCCAACGATCAAGGCGAGTTACATGATCCCCCATGTTGTGCAAAAAAGCGGTTAGCTCCTTCGGTCC
TCCGATCGTTGTCAGAAGTAAGTTGGCCGCAGTGTTATCACTCATGGTTATGGCAGCACTGCATAATTCT
CTTACTGTCATGCCATCCGTAAGATGCTTTTCTGTGACTGGTGAGTACTCAACCAAGTCATTCTGAGAAT
AGTGTATGCGGCGACCGAGTTGCTCTTGCCCGGCGTCAATACGGGATAATACCGCGCCACATAGCAGAAC
TTTAAAAGTGCTCATCATTGGAAAACGTTCTTCGGGGCGAAAACTCTCAAGGATCTTACCGCTGTTGAGA
TCCAGTTCGATGTAACCCACTCGTGCACCCAACTGATCTTCAGCATCTTTTACTTTCACCAGCGTTTCTG
GGTGAGCAAAAACAGGAAGGCAAAATGCCGCAAAAAAGGGAATAAGGGCGACACGGAAATGTTGAATACT
CATACTCTTCCTTTTTCAATATTATTGAAGCATTTATCAGGGTTATTGTCTCATGAGCGGATACATATTT
GAATGTATTTAGAAAAATAAACAAATAGGGGTTCCGCGCACATTTCCCCGAAAAGTGCCACCTGACGTCG
ACGGATCGGGAGATCTCCCGATCCCCTATGGTGCACTCTCAGTACAATCTGCTCTGATGCCGCATAGTTA
AGCCAGTATCTGCTCCCTGCTTGTGTGTTGGAGGTCGCTGAGTAGTGCGCGAGCAAAATTTAAGCTACAA
CAAGGCAAGGCTTGACCGACAATTGCATGAAGAATCTGCTTAGGGTTAGGCGTTTTGCGCTGCTTCGCGA
TGTACGGGCCAGATATACGCGTTGACATTGATTATTGACTAGTTATTAATAGTAATCAATTACGGGGTCA
TTAGTTCATAGCCCATATATGGAGTTCCGCGTTACATAACTTACGGTAAATGGCCCGCCTGGCTGACCGC
CCAACGACCCCCGCCCATTGACGTCAATAATGACGTATGTTCCCATAGTAACGCCAATAGGGACTTTCCA
TTGACGTCAATGGGTGGAGTATTTACGGTAAACTGCCCACTTGGCAGTACATCAAGTGTATCATATGCCA
AGTACGCCCCCTATTGACGTCAATGACGGTAAATGGCCCGCCTGGCATTATGCCCAGTACATGACCTTAT
GGGACTTTCCTACTTGGCAGTACATCTACGTATTAGTCATCGCTATTACCATGGTGATGCGGTTTTGGCA
GTACATCAATGGGCGTGGATAGCGGTTTGACTCACGGGGATTTCCAAGTCTCCACCCCATTGACGTCAAT
GGGAGTTTGTTTTGGCACCAAAATCAACGGGACTTTCCAAAATGTCGTAACAACTCCGCCCCATTGACGC
AAATGGGCGGTAGGCGTGTACGGTGGGAGGTCTATATAAGCAGAGCTCTCTGGCTAACTAGAGAACCCAC
TGCTTACTGGCTTATCGAAATTAATACGACTCACTATAGGGAGACCCAAGCTGGCTAGCGTTTAAACTTA
AGCTTGGTACCGAGCTCGGATCCACTAGTCCAGTGTGGTGGAATTCATGGTGAGCAAGGGCGAGGAGCTG
ATCAAGGAGAACATGAGAAGCAAGCTGTACCTGGAAGGCAGCGTGAACGGCCACCAGTTCAAGTGCACCC
ACGAAGGGGAGGGCAAGCCCTACGAGGGCAAGCAGACCAACAGGATCAAGGTGGTGGAGGGAGGCCCCCT
GCCGTTCGCATTCGACATCCTGGCCACCCACTTTATGTACGGGAGCAAGGTGTTCATCAAGTACCCCGCC
GACCTCCCCGATTATTTTAAGCAGTCCTTCCCTGAGGGCTTCACATGGGAGAGAGTCATGGTGTTCGAAG
ACGGGGGCGTGCTGACCGCCACCCAGGACACCAGCCTCCAGGACGGCGAGCTCATCTACAACGTCAAGGT
CAGAGGGGTGAACTTCCCAGCCAACGGCCCCGTGATGCAGAAGAAAACACTGGGCTGGGAGCCCAGCACC
GAGACCATGTACCCCGCTGACGGCGGCCTGGAAGGCAGATGCGACAAGGCCCTGAAGCTCGTGGGCGGGG
GCCACCTGCACGTCAACTTCAAGACCACATACAAGTCCAAGAAACCCGTGAAGATGCCCGGCGTCCACTA
CGTGGACCGCAGACTGGAAAGAATCAAGGAGGCCGACAACGAGACCTACGTCGAGCAGTACGAGCACGCT
GTGGCCAGATACTCCAACCTGGGCGGAGGCTTCACACTCGAAGATTTCGTTGGGGACTGGCGACAGACAG
CCGGCTACAACCTGGACCAAGTCCTTGAACAGGGAGGTGTGTCCAGTTTGTTTCAGAATCTCGGGGTGTC
CGTAACTCCGATCCAAAGGATTGTCCTGAGCGGTGAAAATGGGCTGAAGATCGACATCCATGTCATCATC
CCGTATGAAGGAGGTGATCCTGCACTATGGCACACTGGTAATCGACGGGGTTACGCCGAACATGATCGAC
TATTTCGGACGGCCGTATGAAGGCATCGCCGTGTTCGACGGCAAAAAGATCACTGTAACAGGGACCCTGT
GGAACGGCAACAAAATTATCGACGAGCGCCTGATCAACCCCGACGGCTCCCTGCTGTTCCGAGTAACCAT
CAACGGAGTGACCGGCTGGCGGCTGTGCGAACGCATTCTGGCGAGGCACGAGCTGATCAAGGAGAACATG
AGAAGCAAGCTGTACCTGGAAGGCAGCGTGAACGGCCACCAGTTCAAGTGCACCCACGAAGGGGAGGGCA
AGCCCTACGAGGGCAAGCAGACCAACAGGATCAAGGTGGTGGAGGGAGGCCCCCTGCCGTTCGCATTCGA
CATCCTGGCCACCCACTTTATGTACGGGAGCAAGGTGTTCATCAAGTACCCCGCCGACCTCCCCGATTAT
TTTAAGCAGTCCTTCCCTGAGGGCTTCACATGGGAGAGAGTCATGGTGTTCGAAGACGGGGGCGTGCTGA
CCGCCACCCAGGACACCAGCCTCCAGGACGGCGAGCTCATCTACAACGTCAAGGTCAGAGGGGTGAACTT
CCCAGCCAACGGCCCCGTGATGCAGAAGAAAACACTGGGCTGGGAGCCCAGCACCGAGACCATGTACCCC
GCTGACGGCGGCCTGGAAGGCAGATGCGACAAGGCCCTGAAGCTCGTGGGCGGGGGCCACCTGCACGTCA
ACTTCAAGACCACATACAAGTCCAAGAAACCCGTGAAGATGCCCGGCGTCCACTACGTGGACCGCAGACT
GGAAAGAATCAAGGAGGCCGACAACGAGACCTACGTCGAGCAGTACGAGCACGCTGTGGCCAGATACTCC
AACCTGGGCGGAGGCATGGACGAGCTGTACAAGGCGGCCGCCGAGGGCAGAGGAAGTCTTCTAACATGCG
GTGACGTGGAGGAGAATCCCGGCCCTTCCGGGATGACCGAGTACAAGCCCACGGTGCGCCTCGCCACCCG
CGACGACGTCCCCAGGGCCGTACGCACCCTCGCCGCCGCGTTCGCCGACTACCCCGCCACGCGCCACACC
GTCGATCCGGACCGCCACATCGAGCGGGTCACCGAGCTGCAAGAACTCTTCCTCACGCGCGTCGGGCTCG
ACATCGGCAAGGTGTGGGTCGCGGACGACGGCGCCGCGGTGGCGGTCTGGACCACGCCGGAGAGCGTCGA
AGCGGGGGCGGTGTTCGCCGAGATCGGCCCGCGCATGGCCGAGTTGAGCGGTTCCCGGCTGGCCGCGCAG
CAACAGATGGAAGGCCTCCTGGCGCCGCACCGGCCCAAGGAGCCCGCGTGGTTCCTGGCCACCGTCGGCG
TCTCGCCCGACCACCAGGGCAAGGGTCTGGGCAGCGCCGTCGTGCTCCCCGGAGTGGAGGCGGCCGAGCG
CGCCGGGGTGCCCGCCTTCCTGGAGACCTCCGCGCCCCGCAACCTCCCCTTCTACGAGCGGCTCGGCTTC
ACCGTCACCGCCGACGTCGAGGTGCCCGAAGGACCGCGCACCTGGTGCATGACCCGCAAGCCCGGTGCCT
GAACCCCTCTCCCTCCCCCCCCCCTAACGTTACTGGCCGAAGCCGCTTGGAATAAGGCCGGTGTGCGTTT
GTCTATATGTTATTTTCCACCATATTGCCGTCTTTTGGCAATGTGAGGGCCCGGAAACCTGGCCCTGTCT
TCTTGACGAGCATTCCTAGGGGTCTTTCCCCTCTCGCCAAAGGAATGCAAGGTCTGTTGAATGTCGTGAA
GGAAGCAGTTCCTCTGGAAGCTTCTTGAAGACAAACAACGTCTGTAGCGACCCTTTGCAGGCAGCGGAAC
CCCCCACCTGGCGACAGGTGCCTCTGCGGCCAAAAGCCACGTGTATAAGATACACCTGCAAAGGCGGCAC
AACCCCAGTGCCACGTTGTGAGTTGGATAGTTGTGGAAAGAGTCAAATGGCTCTCCTCAAGCGTATTCAA
CAAGGGGCTGAAGGATGCCCAGAAGGTACCCCATTGTATGGGATCTGATCTGGGGCCTCGGTGCACATGC
TTTACATGTGTTTAGTCGAGGTTAAAAAAACGTCTAGGCCCCCCGAACCACGGGGACGTGGTTTTCCTTT
GAAAAACACGATGATAATATGGCCACAACCATGGTTGAGATGTTGCCAACCGTAGCTGTGCTCGTTTTGG
CTGTCAGCGTAGTCGCTAAAGATAATACAACACTTCAGGAGTTCGCAACATCTAAGGGAGAAGAGTTGTT
TACTGGCGTAGTACCCATTCTTGTGGAACTTGACGGCGATGTTAATGGTCATAAGTTCTCTGTGTCTGGT
GAGGGCGAGGGGGATGCTACATATGGTAAATTGACCCTCAAATTTATTTGTACAACCGGGAAGCTCCCTG
TACCCTGGCCTACTCTCGTGACCACCCTCACCTACGGGGTACAATGTTTTTCCAGATACCCCGATCACAT
GAAGCGCCACGATTTCTTCAAAAGTGCCATGCCCGAGGGTTACGTCCAGGAACGCACAATATTTTTCAAG
GATGATGGAAATTACAAAACCCGCGCCGAGGTTAAGTTCGAGGGGGATACCCTCGTTAACCGGATTGAAC
TGAAGGGTATCGACTTTAAGGAGGACGGTAATATATTGGGGCATAAATTGGAATACAACTATAACGACCA
CCAGGTGTATATCATGGCCGATAAACAGAAGAACGGCATCAAAGCAAACTTTAAAATTAGGCATAACATA
GAGGATGGTGGCGTTCAGCTTGCTGATCACTATCAACAGAATACCCCTATAGGTGATGGACCCGTGCTCC
TCCCAGATAACCATTACTTGTTTACAACTTCTACACTCTCTAAGGACCCCAACGAAAAGAGAGACCACAT
GGTGCTCTTGGAGTTCGTAACTGCCGCCGGAATTACACATGGTATGGACGAGCTCTACAAGGATATTTCC
GGGGGGGTCTTTACACTTGAAGATTTCGTCGGGGATTGGAGACAAACTGCCGGTTATAATCTTGATCAGG
TGCTTGAGCAAGGGGGGGTGAGCTCCCTTTTTCAAAACCTGGGTGTATCTGTCACCCCTATCCAAAGGAT
TGTGCTTAGCGGTGAAAATGGTCTCAAAATCGACATCCACGTGATCATCCCATACGAGGGTCTTAGTGGA
GATCAGATGGGGCAGATAGAGAAGATTTTCAAAGTTGTTTACCCTGTCGACGACCACCATTTCAAAGTAA
TTCTGCACTACGGAACCCTCGTCATAGACGGGGTCACACCCAACATGATAGATTACTTTGGGCGACCCTA
TGAAGGGATAGCAGTATTCGACGGCAAAAAGATAACCGTGACAGGCACCCTGTGGAATGGAAACAAAATT
ATAGATGAGCGCCTGATCAACCCTGACGGTTCTTTGTTGTTCAGGGTTACAATCAATGGTGTCACAGGCT
GGAGGCTCTGTGAGCGCATCCTGGCTCAGTTGGAGAATGGGGGGATCTCCCTCTTGGTGCAAAATACATC
ATGGATGTTGCTTCTTCTTCTTAGCTTGAGCCTCTTGCAGGCATTGGATTTCATCAGTCTCTAA
Features (pLannotate 1.2.2; 28 found; start..end, strand, type, name):
     29..253     +  polyA_signal   bGH poly(A) signal: bovine growth hormone polyadenylation signal
    257..278     +  promoter       SV40 promoter (fragment): SV40 enhancer and early promoter
    299..727     +  rep_origin     f1 ori (sequence partly withheld): f1 bacteriophage origin of replication; arrow indicates direction of (+) strand synthesis
    741..1070    +  promoter       SV40 promoter: SV40 enhancer and early promoter
   1157..1315    +  CDS            ble (fragment): BLE_KLEPN - Experimental evidence at protein level: Swiss-Prot protein existence level 1. Binding protein with a strong affinity to the bleomycin family of antibiotics. Binds to CL990; an antimitotic-antibiotic compound. From Klebsiella pneumoniae.
   1310..1431    +  polyA_signal   SV40 poly(A) signal: SV40 polyadenylation signal
   1504..1520    -  protein_bind   lac operator: The lac repressor binds to the lac operator to inhibit transcription in E. coli. This inhibition can be relieved by adding lactose or isopropyl-β-D-thiogalactopyranoside (IPTG). lac repressor encoded by lacI
   1528..1558    -  promoter       lac promoter: promoter for the E. coli lac operon
   1573..1594    -  protein_bind   CAP binding site: CAP binding activates transcription in the presence of cAMP. E. coli catabolite activator protein
   1607..1699    -  CDS            lacI (fragment): lac repressor; lacI; The lac repressor binds to the lac operator to inhibit transcription in E. coli. This inhibition can be relieved by adding lactose or isopropyl-β-D-thiogalactopyranoside (IPTG).
   1882..2470    -  rep_origin     ori: high-copy-number ColE1/pMB1/pBR322/pUC origin of replication
   2641..3501    -  CDS            AmpR: β-lactamase; bla; confers resistance to ampicillin, carbenicillin, and related antibiotics
   3502..3606    -  promoter       AmpR promoter: bla
   3665..3717    -  misc_feature   bom (fragment): basis of mobility region from pBR322
   3872..4251    +  enhancer       CMV enhancer: human cytomegalovirus immediate early enhancer
   4252..4455    +  promoter       CMV promoter: human cytomegalovirus (CMV) immediate early promoter
   4451..4484    +  LTR            5' LTR (truncated) (fragment): truncated 5' long terminal repeat (LTR) from HIV-1
   4500..4518    +  promoter       T7 promoter: promoter for bacteriophage T7 RNA polymerase
   4595..5278    +  CDS            CyOFP1: CyOFP1 is a basic (constitutively fluorescent) long stokes shift fluorescent protein published in 2016, derived from Entacmaea quadricolor. It is reported to be a very rapidly-maturing monomer with moderate acid sensitivity.
   5278..5469    +  CDS            Nluc (fragment): NanoLuc® luciferase human codon-optimized
   5470..5711    +  CDS            Nluc (fragment): NanoLuc® luciferase human codon-optimized
   5718..6401    +  CDS            CyOFP1: CyOFP1 is a basic (constitutively fluorescent) long stokes shift fluorescent protein published in 2016, derived from Entacmaea quadricolor. It is reported to be a very rapidly-maturing monomer with moderate acid sensitivity.
   6471..7070    +  CDS            PuroR: puromycin N-acetyltransferase; pac from Streptomyces alboniger; confers resistance to puromycin
   7183..7645    +  misc_feature   IRES: internal ribosome entry site (IRES) of the encephalomyocarditis virus (EMCV)
   7659..7730    +  CDS            Acr (fragment): ACRO_MOUSE - Experimental evidence at protein level: Swiss-Prot protein existence level 1. Acrosin is the major protease of mammalian spermatozoa. It is a serine protease of trypsin-like cleavage specificity, it is synthesized in a zymogen form, proacrosin and stored in the acrosome. From Mus musculus (Mouse).
   7749..8459    +  CDS            pHluorin, ecliptic: pHluorin, ecliptic is a multistate long stokes shift fluorescent protein published in 1998, derived from Aequorea victoria.
   8478..8984    +  CDS            LUCI_OPLGR (fragment): Experimental evidence at protein level: Swiss-Prot protein existence level 1. Catalytic subunit of oplophorus-luciferin 2-monooxygenase. Oxidoreductase that converts coelenterazine (the oplophorus luciferin) to coelenteramide under emission of blue light with a maximum at 454 nm. Is also active with bisdeoxycoelenterazine. From Oplophorus gracilirostris (Luminous shrimp).
   8997..9089    +  CDS            Thy1 (fragment): THY1_MOUSE - Also known as Thy-1. Experimental evidence at protein level: Swiss-Prot protein existence level 1. May play a role in cell-cell or cell-ligand interactions during synaptogenesis and other events in the brain. From Mus musculus (Mouse).
