[The description below was written by a language model from this plasmid's Addgene catalogue record and pLannotate feature annotations shown in this document.]
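Description:
Antares-SEPLuc is a mammalian expression plasmid built on a pcDNA3.1 backbone from which the neomycin resistance gene has been deleted. It is propagated in E. coli through a high-copy ColE1/pUC-type origin with ampicillin resistance (AmpR), and it also carries an f1 origin. The annotation shows what remains of the backbone's SV40 promoter cassette: only a short ble-like fragment followed by the SV40 poly(A) signal. This fits the recorded removal of the original mammalian marker. Selection in mammalian cells instead relies on puromycin resistance encoded within the insert.

The payload is a single CMV enhancer/promoter-driven transcript terminated by the bGH poly(A) signal, described as Antares-T2A-puromycin-EMCV IRES-SEPLuc. The first cistron encodes Antares, a NanoLuc luciferase flanked by two CyOFP1 copies, so that luciferase emission is transferred by BRET to the orange fluorescent protein. NanoLuc is annotated as two adjoining fragments, in line with the recorded deletion of residues 66 to 91 in the luciferase, which the depositor states does not affect the BRET efficiency of Antares. A T2A peptide (listed in the insert name but not annotated) links Antares to puromycin N-acetyltransferase. The EMCV IRES then drives translation of SEPLuc, which is annotated as a pH-sensitive pHluorin fused to an Oplophorus-derived luciferase. It is flanked by a short mouse acrosin fragment at the N-terminus and a Thy1 fragment at the C-terminus. These plausibly act as a secretion signal and a GPI membrane anchor for cell-surface display, although the record does not say so.

The plasmid is recorded as a precursor of pHLuc, a ratiometric bioluminescent reporter for detecting extracellular pH changes in tumor acidosis. The sequenced record is slightly shorter (9,092 nt) than the listed total size of 9,178 bp.
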