Addgene plasmid #141086: Antares-SEPLuc
Purpose: precursor of the bioluminescent reporter pHluc, for detecting extracellular pH changes in tumor acidosis
Depositing lab: Jeak Ling Ding. Depositing organization: National University of Singapore. Publication: pHLuc, a Ratiometric Luminescent Reporter for in vivo Monitoring of Tumor Acidosis. Ong TT, Ang Z, Verma R, Koean R, Tam JKC, Ding JL. Front Bioeng Biotechnol. 2020 May 8;8:412. doi: 10.3389/fbioe.2020.00412. eCollection 2020. PubMed 32457886.
Backbone
  Vector backbone: pCDNA3.1
  Backbone manufacturer: Thermo Fisher Scientific
  Backbone size w/o insert (bp): 4606
  Total vector size (bp): 9178
  Modifications to backbone: Neomycin deleted
  Vector type: Mammalian Expression
  Selectable markers: Puromycin
Growth in bacteria
  Bacterial resistance: Ampicillin, 100 μg/mL
  Growth temperature: 37°C
  Growth strain: DH5alpha
  Copy number: Unknown
Gene/Insert
  Gene/Insert name: Antares-T2A-puromycin-EMCV IRES-SEPLuc
  Species: H. sapiens (human), M. musculus (mouse)
  Insert size (bp): 4572
  Mutation: Deletion of amino acids 66 to 91 on the Luciferase region (Please see depositor comments)
  Promoter: CMV
  Cloning method: Unknown
  Sequencing primers: 5′ T7 forward (TTAATACGACTCACTATAGGG); 3′ BGH reverse (TAGAAGGCACAGTCGAGG)
Terms and licenses: Academic/Nonprofit Terms; Industry Terms: Not Available to Industry
Depositor comments: Deletion in the luciferase does not affect the BRET efficiency of Antares
How to cite: Antares-SEPLuc was a gift from Jeak Ling Ding (Addgene plasmid # 141086 ; http://n2t.net/addgene:141086 ; RRID:Addgene_141086)
